>Addgene plasmid #25292 | PP-LAMMER | depositor partial sequence | sequence record 11766 | Author sequence
GATGATGAAATTGTCCATTTTAGTTGGAAGAAAGGTATGCTATTAAATAATGCCTTTTTAGTTATAAGAA
AAATGGGAGATGGGACATTTGGTAGAGTTTTATTATGTCAACATATAGATAATAAAAAATACTACGCTGT
AAAAGTTGTTCGAAACATAAAGAAATATACACGCTCAGCTAAAATTGAAGCAGATATTTTAAAAAAAATA
CAAAATGATGATATTAATAATAATAATATTGTTAAGTATCATGGGAAATTTATGTATTATGACCATATGT
GTTTAATATTTGAACCATTAGGTCCATCATTATATGAAATAATTACAAGGAATAATTATAACGGATTCCA
TATAGAAGATATTAAATTATATTGTATAGAAATATTAAAAGCTTTAAATTATTTACGTAAAATGTCTTTA
ACGCATACAGATTTAAAACCTGAAAATATTTTATTAGATGATCCATATTTTGAAAAATCATTAATAACTG
TTAGAAGGGTTACTGATGGAAAAAAAATACAAATTTATAGAACCAAGTCTACTGGTATAAAATTAATTGA
TTTTGGTTGCGCCACATTTAAAAGTGATTATCATGGTTCTATTATTAACACTAGACAATATCGAGCTCCA
GAAGTTATATTAAATTTGGGTTGGGATGTATCTAGTGATATGTGGAGTTTTGGTTGTGTTTTGGCTGAAT
TATATACAGGTTCTTTATTATTTAGAACCCATGAACATATGGAACATCTGGCTATGATGGAAAGTATTAT
TCAACCTATACCAAAAAATATGTTATATGAAGCAACCAAAACAAATGGATCCAAATATGTTAATAAGGAT
GAGTTGAAATTAGCTTGGCCAGAAAATGCATCCAGTATTAATTCTATTAAACATGTTAAAAAATGTTTAC
CCTTGTATAAAATAATTAAACATGAACTATTTTGTGATTTCTTATATTCCATATTACAAATAGATCCAAC
ACTTCGACCGTCACCCGCCGAATTATTAAAGCACAAGTTCCTTGAA
