>Addgene plasmid #25292 | PP-LAMMER | addgene partial sequence | sequence record 31375 | 25292 with LacI-R
CCTGATTGACTCTCTTCCGGGCGCTATCATGCCATACCGCGAAAGGTTTTGCGCCATTCGATGGTGTCCG
GGATCTCGACGCTCTCCCTTATGCGACTCCTGCATTAGGAAGCAGCCCAGTAGTAGGTTGAGGCCGTTGA
GCACCGCCGCCGCAAGGAATGGTGCATGCAAGGAGATGGCGCCCAACAGTCCCCCGGCCACGGGGCCTGC
CACCATACCCACGCCGAAACAAGCGCTCATGAGCCCGAAGTGGCGAGCCCGATCTTCCCCATCGGTGATG
TCGGCGATATAGGCGCCAGCAACCGCACCTGTGGCGCCGGTGATGCCGGCCACGATGCGTCCGGCGTAGA
GGATCGAGATCTCGATCCCGCGAAATTAATACGACTCACTATAGGGGAATTGTGAGCGGATAACAATTCC
CCTCTAGAAATAATTTTGTTTAACTTTAAGAAGGAGATATACCATGCATCATCATCATCATCACAGCAGC
GGCAGAGAAAACTTGTATTTCCAGGGCGATGATGAAATTGTCCATTTTAGTTGGAAGAAAGGTATGCTAT
TAAATAATGCCTTTTTAGTTATAAGAAAAATGGGAGATGGGACATTTGGTAGAGTTTTATTATGTCAACA
TATAGATAATAAAAAATACTACGCTGTAAAAGTTGTTCGAAACATAAAGAAATATACACGCTCAGCTAAA
ATTGAAGCAGATATTTTAAAAAAAATACAAAATGATGATATTAATAATAATAATATTGTTAAGTATCATG
GGAAATTTATGTATTATGACCATATGTGTTTAATATTTGAACCATTAGGTCCATCATTATATGAAATAAT
TACAAGGAATAATTATAACGGATTCCATATAGAA
