[The description below was written by a language model from this plasmid's Addgene catalogue record.]
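Description:
PP-LAMMER is a bacterial expression plasmid built on the pET15-MHL backbone from the Structural Genomics Consortium, made to produce a fragment of a Plasmodium falciparum protein kinase for structure determination. It is propagated in standard E. coli cloning strains under ampicillin selection and is recorded as low copy. The backbone is listed at about 7.7 kb without the insert. No feature table accompanies the record, so the origin of replication and the exact layout of regulatory elements are not stated. The listed sequencing primers (T7 forward and T7 terminator reverse) do indicate that the insert sits between a T7 promoter and T7 terminator, the usual pET arrangement, in which transcription depends on T7 RNA polymerase supplied by the expression host.

The insert is a 1026 bp segment of the LAMMER kinase gene (locus PF14_0431) encoding residues D534 to E875, which correspond to the kinase domain rather than the full open reading frame. It was introduced by restriction enzyme cloning and carries an N-terminal His tag, which allows the recombinant protein to be purified by immobilised metal affinity chromatography. The record does not say whether a protease cleavage site separates the tag from the kinase domain.

The construct is intended for overexpression and purification of the kinase domain for crystallography, and the depositor notes link it to a deposited Protein Data Bank structure of this domain. It would also suit biochemical or inhibitor-binding studies of this malaria parasite kinase, though the record states only the structural purpose.
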