Addgene plasmid #25292: PP-LAMMER
Purpose: Bacterial expression for structure determination; may not be full ORF
Depositing lab: Cheryl Arrowsmith. Depositing organization: University of Toronto.
Backbone
  Vector backbone: pET15-MHL
  Backbone manufacturer: SGC
  Backbone size w/o insert (bp): 7737
  Vector type: Bacterial Expression
Growth in bacteria
  Bacterial resistance: Ampicillin, 100 μg/mL
  Growth temperature: 37°C
  Growth strain: DH5alpha
  Copy number: Low Copy
Gene/Insert
  Gene/Insert name: PP-LAMMER:D534-E875 (alt names: PDB: 3LLT; Lammer, kinase domain; PF14_0431)
  Species: Plasmodium falciparum
  Insert size (bp): 1026
  Mutation: Contains amino acids D534-E875
  GenBank ID: AAK38173
  Entrez Gene: LAMMER
  Tag / fusion protein: His (N terminal on insert)
  Cloning method: Restriction Enzyme
  Sequencing primers: 5′ T7; 3′ T7-term
Terms and licenses: Academic/Nonprofit Terms; Industry Terms: Not Available to Industry
Depositor comments: PDB: 3LLT. http://www.thesgc.org/structures/3LLT/
How to cite: PP-LAMMER was a gift from Cheryl Arrowsmith (Addgene plasmid # 25292 ; http://n2t.net/addgene:25292 ; RRID:Addgene_25292)
